>Addgene plasmid #185406 | Tornado-RNA sensor for MALAT-1 | addgene full sequence | sequence record 363938 | Addgene NGS Result
GTGTGTCAGTTAGGGTGTGGAAAGTCCCCAGGCTCCCCAGCAGGCAGAAGTATGCAAAGCATGCATCTCA
ATTAGTCAGCAACCAGGTGTGGAAAGTCCCCAGGCTCCCCAGCAGGCAGAAGTATGCAAAGCATGCATCT
CAATTAGTCAGCAACCATAGTCCCGCCCCTAACTCCGCCCATCCCGCCCCTAACTCCGCCCAGTTCCGCC
CATTCTCCGCCCCATGGCTGACTAATTTTTTTTATTTATGCAGAGGCCGAGGCCGCCTCGGCCTCTGAGC
TATTCCAGAAGTAGTGAGGAGGCTTTTTTGGAGGCCTAGGCTTTTGCAAAAAGCTTCACGCTGCCGCAAG
CACTCAGGGCGCAAGGGCTGCTAAAGGAAGCGGAACACGTAGAAAGCCAGTCCGCAGAAACGGTGCTGAC
CCCGGATGAATGTCAGCTACTGGGCTATCTGGACAAGGGAAAACGCAAGCGCAAAGAGAAAGCAGGTAGC
TTGCAGTGGGCTTACATGGCGATAGCTAGACTGGGCGGTTTTATGGACAGCAAGCGAACCGGAATTGCCA
GCTGGGGCGCCCTCTGGTAAGGTTGGGAAGCCCTGCAAAGTAAACTGGATGGCTTTCTTGCCGCCAAGGA
TCTGATGGCGCAGGGGATCAAGATCTGATCAAGAGACAGGATGAGGATCGTTTCGCATGATTGAACAAGA
TGGATTGCACGCAGGTTCTCCGGCCGCTTGGGTGGAGAGGCTATTCGGCTATGACTGGGCACAACAGACA
ATCGGCTGCTCTGATGCCGCCGTGTTCCGGCTGTCAGCGCAGGGGCGCCCGGTTCTTTTTGTCAAGACCG
ACCTGTCCGGTGCCCTGAATGAACTGCAGGACGAGGCAGCGCGGCTATCGTGGCTGGCCACGACGGGCGT
TCCTTGCGCAGCTGTGCTCGACGTTGTCACTGAAGCGGGAAGGGACTGGCTGCTATTGGGCGAAGTGCCG
GGGCAGGATCTCCTGTCATCTCACCTTGCTCCTGCCGAGAAAGTATCCATCATGGCTGATGCAATGCGGC
GGCTGCATACGCTTGATCCGGCTACCTGCCCATTCGACCACCAAGCGAAACATCGCATCGAGCGAGCACG
TACTCGGATGGAAGCCGGTCTTGTCGATCAGGATGATCTGGACGAAGAGCATCAGGGGCTCGCGCCAGCC
GAACTGTTCGCCAGGCTCAAGGCGCGCATGCCCGACGGCGAGGATCTCGTCGTGACCCATGGCGATGCCT
GCTTGCCGAATATCATGGTGGAAAATGGCCGCTTTTCTGGATTCATCGACTGTGGCCGGCTGGGTGTGGC
GGACCGCTATCAGGACATAGCGTTGGCTACCCGTGATATTGCTGAAGAGCTTGGCGGCGAATGGGCTGAC
CGCTTCCTCGTGCTTTACGGTATCGCCGCTCCCGATTCGCAGCGCATCGCCTTCTATCGCCTTCTTGACG
AGTTCTTCTGAGCGGGACTCTGGGGTTCGAAATGACCGACCAAGCGACGCCCAACCTGCCATCACGAGAT
TTCGATTCCACCGCCGCCTTCTATGAAAGGTTGGGCTTCGGAATCGTTTTCCGGGACGCCGGCTGGATGA
TCCTCCAGCGCGGGGATCTCATGCTGGAGTTCTTCGCCCACCCCGGGCTCGATCCCCTCGCGAGTTGGTT
CAGCTGCTGCCTGAGGCTGGACGACCTCGCGGAGTTCTACCGGCAGTGCAAATCCGTCGGCATCCAGGAA
ACCAGCAGCGGCTATCCGCGCATCCATGCCCCCGAACTGCAGGAGTGGGGAGGCACGATGGCCGCTTTGG
TCCGGATCTTTGTGAAGGAACCTTACTTCTGTGGTGTGACATAATTGGACAAACTACCTACAGAGATTTA
AAGCTCTAAGGTAAATATAAAATTTTTAAGTGTATAATGTGTTAAACTACTGATTCTAATTGTTTGTGTA
TTTTAGATTCCAACCTATGGAACTGATGAATGGGAGCAGTGGTGGAATGCCTTTAATGAGGAAAACCTGT
TTTGCTCAGAAGAAATGCCATCTAGTGATGATGAGGCTACTGCTGACTCTCAACATTCTACTCCTCCAAA
AAAGAAGAGAAAGGTAGAAGACCCCAAGGACTTTCCTTCAGAATTGCTAAGTTTTTTGAGTCATGCTGTG
TTTAGTAATAGAACTCTTGCTTGCTTTGCTATTTACACCACAAAGGAAAAAGCTGCACTGCTATACAAGA
AAATTATGGAAAAATATTCTGTAACCTTTATAAGTAGGCATAACAGTTATAATCATAACATACTGTTTTT
TCTTACTCCACACAGGCATAGAGTGTCTGCTATTAATAACTATGCTCAAAAATTGTGTACCTTTAGCTTT
TTAATTTGTAAAGGGGTTAATAAGGAATATTTGATGTATAGTGCCTTGACTAGAGATCATAATCAGCCAT
ACCACATTTGTAGAGGTTTTACTTGCTTTAAAAAACCTCCCACACCTCCCCCTGAACCTGAAACATAAAA
TGAATGCAATTGTTGTTGTTAACTTGTTTATTGCAGCTTATAATGGTTACAAATAAAGCAATAGCATCAC
AAATTTCACAAATAAAGCATTTTTTTCACTGCATTCTAGTTGTGGTTTGTCCAAACTCATCAATGTATCT
TATCATGTCTGGATCGATCCAGGACCTCCCTAACCCTATGACGTAATTCACGTCACGACTCCACCCCTCC
AGGAACCCCTAGTGATGGAGTTGGCCACTCCCTCTCTGCGCGCTCGCTCACTGACTCGCTGCGCTCGGTC
GTTCGGCTGCGGCGAGCGGTATCAGCTCACTCAAAGGCGGTAATACGGTTATCCACAGAATCAGGGGATA
ACGCAGGAAAGAACATGTGAGCAAAAGGCCAGCAAAAGGCCAGGAACCGTAAAAAGGCCGCGTTGCTGGC
GTTTTTCCATAGGCTCCGCCCCCCTGACGAGCATCACAAAAATCGACGCTCAAGTCAGAGGTGGCGAAAC
CCGACAGGACTATAAAGATACCAGGCGTTTCCCCCTGGAAGCTCCCTCGTGCGCTCTCCTGTTCCGACCC
TGCCGCTTACCGGATACCTGTCCGCCTTTCTCCCTTCGGGAAGCGTGGCGCTTTCTCATAGCTCACGCTG
TAGGTATCTCAGTTCGGTGTAGGTCGTTCGCTCCAAGCTGGGCTGTGTGCACGAACCCCCCGTTCAGCCC
GACCGCTGCGCCTTATCCGGTAACTATCGTCTTGAGTCCAACCCGGTAAGACACGACTTATCGCCACTGG
CAGCAGCCACTGGTAACAGGATTAGCAGAGCGAGGTATGTAGGCGGTGCTACAGAGTTCTTGAAGTGGTG
GCCTAACTACGGCTACACTAGAAGAACAGTATTTGGTATCTGCGCTCTGCTGAAGCCAGTTACCTTCGGA
AAAAGAGTTGGTAGCTCTTGATCCGGCAAACAAACCACCGCTGGTAGCGGTGGTTTTTTTGTTTGCAAGC
AGCAGATTACGCGCAGAAAAAAAGGATCTCAAGAAGATCCTTTGATCTTTTCTACGGGGTCTGACGCTCA
GTGGAACGAAAACTCACGTTAAGGGATTTTGGTCATGAGATTATCAAAAAGGATCTTCACCTAGATCCTT
TTAAATTAAAAATGAAGTTTTAAATCAATCTAAAGTATATATGAGTAAACTTGGTCTGACAGTTACCAAT
GCTTAATCAGTGAGGCACCTATCTCAGCGATCTGTCTATTTCGTTCATCCATAGTTGCCTGACTCCCCGT
CGTGTAGATAACTACGATACGGGAGGGCTTACCATCTGGCCCCAGTGCTGCAATGATACCGCGAGACCCA
CGCTCACCGGCTCCAGATTTATCAGCAATAAACCAGCCAGCCGGAAGGGCCGAGCGCAGAAGTGGTCCTG
CAACTTTATCCGCCTCCATCCAGTCTATTAATTGTTGCCGGGAAGCTAGAGTAAGTAGTTCGCCAGTTAA
TAGTTTGCGCAACGTTGTTGCCATTGCTACAGGCATCGTGGTGTCACGCTCGTCGTTTGGTATGGCTTCA
TTCAGCTCCGGTTCCCAACGATCAAGGCGAGTTACATGATCCCCCATGTTGTGCAAAAAAGCGGTTAGCT
CCTTCGGTCCTCCGATCGTTGTCAGAAGTAAGTTGGCCGCAGTGTTATCACTCATGGTTATGGCAGCACT
GCATAATTCTCTTACTGTCATGCCATCCGTAAGATGCTTTTCTGTGACTGGTGAGTACTCAACCAAGTCA
TTCTGAGAATAGTGTATGCGGCGACCGAGTTGCTCTTGCCCGGCGTCAATACGGGATAATACCGCGCCAC
ATAGCAGAACTTTAAAAGTGCTCATCATTGGAAAACGTTCTTCGGGGCGAAAACTCTCAAGGATCTTACC
GCTGTTGAGATCCAGTTCGATGTAACCCACTCGTGCACCCAACTGATCTTCAGCATCTTTTACTTTCACC
AGCGTTTCTGGGTGAGCAAAAACAGGAAGGCAAAATGCCGCAAAAAAGGGAATAAGGGCGACACGGAAAT
GTTGAATACTCATACTCTTCCTTTTTCAATATTATTGAAGCATTTATCAGGGTTATTGTCTCATGAGCGG
ATACATATTTGAATGTATTTAGAAAAATAAACAAATAGGGGTTCCGCGCACATTTCCCCGAAAAGTGCCA
CCTG
[124 nt withheld, positions 4695-4818]
C
[91 nt withheld, positions 4820-4910]
A
[49 nt withheld, positions 4912-4960]
CCTTTGACGTTGGAGTCCACGTTCTTT
[37 nt withheld, positions 4988-5024]
ACCCTATCTCGGTCTATTCTTTTGATTTATAAGGGATTTTGCCGATTTCGGCCTATTGGTTAAAAAATGA
GCTGATTTAACAAAAATTTAACGCGAATTTTAACAAAATATTAACGCTTACAATTTCCATTCGCCATTCA
GGCTGCGCAACTGTTGGGAAGGGCGATCGGTGCGGGCCTCTTCGCTATTACGCCAGCAGATCTGCAGATC
TGTCCCTCTCTGCGCGCTCGCTCGCTCACTGAGGCCGCCCGGGCAAAGCCCGGGCGTCGGGCGACCTTTG
GTCGCCCGGCCTCAGTGAGCGAGCGAGCGCGCAGAGAGGGAGTGGCCAACTCCATCACTAGGGGTTCCTT
GTAGTTAATGATTAACCCGCCATGCTACTTATCTACGTAAGACATGATAAGATACATTGATGAGTTTGGA
CAAACCACAACTAGAATGCAGTGAAAAAAATGCTTTATTTGTGAAATTTGTGATGCTATTGCTTTATTTG
TAACCATTATAAGCTGCAATAAACAAGTTACTAGTCCTCGGCTCGAGATCGATGCGGTCGCCATATGGAT
ATCGGTAACCGACGTCAAGCTTGCATGCCTGCAGGTCCTAGTAAAAAGCGGACCGAAGTCCGCTCTAGAG
CGTGGACTGTACCCTCCACTTTTATCCGGGCTTGGGACCGGCATTGGCAGTGTTCTACAGTCCACGCCGA
CCGCGGCCGCTTGCCATGAATGATCCGGTACCTCGAGCCGTTGGCAAGTAACTCCCAACGGCTCGGAGCT
AATGAGCTCAACGAGCCTTTGCTAGCGGATCATCAGAGTATGTGGGAAACGTGGCAACGCGTCCCACATA
CACATGGCAAGCGGCCGCACTCGGCATGGTTAGGCGGTTTCCCGCCCCCTCCCATTTTATCCGGGCTTGG
GACCGGCGAGTGCGGCCCGTCGACTAGTATATGTGCTGCCGAAGCGAGCACGGTGTTTCGTCCTTTCCAC
AAGATATATAAAGCCAAGAAATCGAAATACTTTCAAGTTACGGTAAGCATATGATAGTCCATTTTAAAAC
ATAATTTTAAAACTGCAAACTACCCAAGAAATTATTACTTTCTACGTCACGTATTTTGTACTAATATCTT
TGTGTTTACAGTCAAATTAATTCTAATTATCTCTCTAACAGCCTTGTATCGTATATGCAAATATGAAGGA
ATCATGGGAAATAGGCCCTCTTCCTGCCCGACCTTGGATCCGGCTGTGGAAT
Features (pLannotate 1.2.2; 20 found; start..end, strand, type, name):
      1..330     +  promoter       SV40 promoter: SV40 enhancer and early promoter
    332..655     +  CDS            tnpA (fragment): TN5P_ECOLX - Also known as tnp. Experimental evidence at protein level: Swiss-Prot protein existence level 1. Mediates transposition of transposon Tn5 by a 'cut and paste' mechanism. First, the monomeric transposase binds the 19 bp inverted DNA repeats flanking the transposon. Then, dimerization of the DNA- bound transposase creates a synaptic DNA complex. After nicking of the first DNA strand, excision of the transposon proceeds through a series of intermediates. The transposase then mediates the insertion of the transposon at a new site by strand transfer. The activity of the wild- type tran
    687..1478    +  CDS            neo: KKA2_KLEPN - Also known as kan, nptII. Experimental evidence at protein level: Swiss-Prot protein existence level 1. Resistance to kanamycin, neomycin, paromomycin, ribostamycin, butirosin and gentamicin B. From Klebsiella pneumoniae.
   1502..1822    +  CDS            ble (fragment): BLE_KLEPN - Experimental evidence at protein level: Swiss-Prot protein existence level 1. Binding protein with a strong affinity to the bleomycin family of antibiotics. Binds to CL990; an antimitotic-antibiotic compound. From Klebsiella pneumoniae.
   1825..1899    +  CDS            small t antigen (fragment): SV40 (simian virus 40) small t antigen
   1901..1966    +  intron         small t intron: SV40 (simian virus 40) small t antigen intron
   2096..2116    +  CDS            SV40 NLS: nuclear localization signal of SV40 (simian virus 40) large T antigen
   2435..2518    +  CDS            large T antigen (fragment): large T antigen from SV40 (simian virus 40)
   2541..2675    +  polyA_signal   SV40 poly(A) signal: SV40 polyadenylation signal
   2731..2779    +  repeat_region  AAV2 ITR (fragment): inverted terminal repeat of adeno-associated virus serotype 2 inverted
   2944..3532    -  rep_origin     ori: high-copy-number ColE1/pMB1/pBR322/pUC origin of replication
   3703..4563    -  CDS            AmpR: β-lactamase; bla; confers resistance to ampicillin, carbenicillin, and related antibiotics
   4564..4668    -  promoter       AmpR promoter: bla
   4695..5123    +  rep_origin     f1 ori (sequence partly withheld): f1 bacteriophage origin of replication; arrow indicates direction of (+) strand synthesis
   5154..5221    -  CDS            lacZα (fragment): LacZα fragment of β-galactosidase; lacZ fragment
   5244..5373    -  repeat_region  AAV2 ITR (fragment): inverted terminal repeat of adeno-associated virus serotype 2 inverted
   5422..5543    -  polyA_signal   SV40 poly(A) signal: SV40 polyadenylation signal
   5601..5621    -  misc_feature   MCS (fragment): pUC18/19 multiple cloning site
   5880..5946    -  ncRNA          twister-P3 (fragment): Accession: RF03154 - type-P3 twister ribozyme
   5994..6234    -  promoter       U6 promoter: RNA polymerase III promoter for human U6 snRNA
