[The description below was written by a language model from this plasmid's Addgene catalogue record and pLannotate feature annotations shown in this document.]
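Description:
Tornado-RNA sensor for MALAT-1 is a mammalian expression plasmid built on the pAV U6+27 backbone and designed to produce a synthetic circular RNA that carries sensing modules for the long non-coding RNA MALAT-1. It is propagated in E. coli as a high-copy plasmid through a ColE1/pUC-type origin and selected with ampicillin via the β-lactamase gene. An f1 phage origin and a lacZα remnant are also present. The annotated sequence (about 6.3 kb) contains two partial AAV2 inverted terminal repeats, a legacy of the AAV-derived backbone. The record does not state whether they are still competent for packaging.

The payload is driven by the human U6 promoter, an RNA polymerase III promoter suited to high-level expression of small structured RNAs. The insert was cloned between KpnI and NheI sites downstream of it. The feature table detects a fragment of a type-P3 twister ribozyme next to the promoter, consistent with the Tornado design. In that system, self-cleaving ribozymes flank the RNA of interest and leave ends that cellular ligase joins, giving a stable circular transcript that accumulates to high levels. The sensing module itself is not individually annotated, and its sequence elements are not described in the record. The associated publication title indicates that these sensors are used to image endogenous RNA with conformation-switching fluorogenic proteins.

A separate cassette places the neomycin/kanamycin phosphotransferase gene under the SV40 enhancer/early promoter, flanked by Tn5-derived fragments (tnpA, ble) and followed by the SV40 small t intron and polyadenylation signal. This could allow G418 selection in mammalian cells.
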