Addgene plasmid #185406: Tornado-RNA sensor for MALAT-1
Purpose: circular RNA-scaffolded sensing modules for MALAT-1
Depositing lab: Jian-Hui Jiang. Depositing organization: Hunan University. Publication: Genetically Encoded Sensor Enables Endogenous RNA Imaging with Conformation-Switching Induced Fluorogenic Proteins. Zhou WJ, Li H, Zhang KK, Wang F, Chu X, Jiang JH. J Am Chem Soc. 2021 Sep 8;143(35):14394-14401. doi: 10.1021/jacs.1c07719. Epub 2021 Aug 25. PubMed 34431301.
Backbone
  Vector backbone: pAV U6+27
  Backbone manufacturer: Addgene plasmid #129405
  Vector type: Mammalian Expression
Growth in bacteria
  Bacterial resistance: Ampicillin, 100 μg/mL
  Growth temperature: 37°C
  Growth strain: DH5alpha
  Copy number: High Copy
Gene/Insert
  Gene/Insert name: circular RNA-scaffolded sensing modules
  Species: Synthetic
  Mutation: WT
  Promoter: U6
  Cloning method: Restriction Enzyme; 5′ cloning site KpnI (unknown if destroyed); 3′ cloning site NheI (unknown if destroyed)
  Sequencing primers: 5′ ccgtaacttgaaagtatttcg
Terms and licenses: Academic/Nonprofit Terms; Industry Terms: Not Available to Industry
How to cite: Tornado-RNA sensor for MALAT-1 was a gift from Jian-Hui Jiang (Addgene plasmid # 185406 ; http://n2t.net/addgene:185406 ; RRID:Addgene_185406)
